>Addgene plasmid #12924 | DCT.VV.Orf236 | addgene partial sequence | sequence record 19313 | T7 5'-TAATACGACTCACTATAGGG-3'
GAGCTCGGATCCGTACCCTTCACCGAATTCCAGCTGACCACCATGTCCGTCATATCGAATCCATCAAAGT
ACAAACAGTCAAACACGAACAAACACATGTTAGAGTTTTTATATTCTTTCTTTTTGTGTATTCCTAAACT
TCCAAACGGGAGCGGTACATTATGTTCGTCTACAAGAACAATTTCAGAATCCAATACGATAGACGTAGCT
TTTTTAAATGCTTTCGGTATGTATTCTTTGAGATAAGCAATTCCCGGGGATCCGAATAAAGGGTCAAGAC
AATTCTGCAGATATCCAGCACAGTGGCGGCCGCTCGAGTCTAGAGGGCCCGCGGTTCGAAGGTAAGCCTA
TCCCTAACCCTCTCCTCGGTCTCGATTCTACGCGTACCGGTCATCATCACCATCACCATTGAGTTTAAAC
CCGCTGATCAGCCTCGACTGTGCCTTCTAGTTGCCAGCCATCTGTTGTTTGCCCCTCCCCCGTGCCTTCC
TTGACCCTGGAAGGTGCCACTCCCACTGTCCTTTCCTAATAAAATGAGGAAATTGCATCGCATTGTCTGA
GTAGGTGTCATTCTATTCTGGGGGGTGGGGTGGGGCAGGACAGCAAGGGGGAGGATTGGGAAGACAATAG
CAGGCATGCTGGGGATGCGGTGGGCTCTATGGCTTCTGAGGCGGAAAGAACCAGCTGGGGCTCTAGGGGG
TATCCCC
[109 nt withheld, positions 708-816]
TTTCTCGCCACGTTCGCCGGCTT
