[The description below was written by a language model from this plasmid's Addgene catalogue record.]
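Description:
DCT.VV.Orf236 is a mammalian expression plasmid built on the commercial pcDNA 3.1D V5-His-TOPO backbone (about 5.5 kb without insert) and carrying a short, 204 bp open reading frame from vaccinia virus. It is maintained as a high-copy plasmid in E. coli under ampicillin selection, and the backbone also provides a neomycin resistance marker so that transfected mammalian cells can be selected with G418. The insert is recorded as flanked by intact BamHI sites on both sides and can be sequenced from the upstream T7 primer site. The record does not list the promoter or tags. Vectors of this pcDNA3.1 family generally drive expression from the CMV immediate-early promoter and offer optional C-terminal V5 and His epitopes, but whether this ORF is fused in frame to those tags is not stated.

The plasmid is one member of a library of individually cloned vaccinia virus ORFs, assembled to identify poxvirus determinants recognised by CD8+ T cells in support of smallpox vaccine design and characterisation. In that kind of screen, each ORF is expressed in mammalian cells so that its product can be processed and presented to T cells. The name "Orf236" is specific to this library. The corresponding ORF designations in the Copenhagen and WR strains are given only in the supplementary library spreadsheet, so the identity and function of the encoded protein cannot be stated from this record. The depositors caution that the clones were made for screening and may differ from the canonical gene sequence, so the insert should be checked against the available quality-control sequence data before use.
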