Addgene plasmid #12924: DCT.VV.Orf236
Purpose: This plasmid was designed for screening purposes and may contain discrepancies relative to the current canonical GenBank version of the gene.
Depositing lab: Jack Bennink & Jon Yewdell. Depositing organization: National Institute of Allergy and Infectious Diseases (NIAID). Publication: Identification of poxvirus CD8+ T cell determinants to enable rational design and characterization of smallpox vaccines. Tscharke DC, Karupiah G, Zhou J, Palmore T, Irvine KR, Haeryfar SM, Williams S, Sidney J, Sette A, Bennink JR, Yewdell JW. J Exp Med. 2005 January 3; 201(1): 95–104. 10.1084/jem.20041912 PubMed 15623576.
Backbone
  Vector backbone: pcDNA 3.1D V5-His-TOPO
  Backbone manufacturer: Invitrogen
  Backbone size w/o insert (bp): 5514
  Vector type: Mammalian Expression
  Selectable markers: Neomycin (select with G418)
Growth in bacteria
  Bacterial resistance: Ampicillin, 100 μg/mL
  Growth temperature: 37°C
  Growth strain: DH5alpha
  Copy number: High Copy
Gene/Insert
  Gene/Insert name: VV.Orf236
  Species: Vaccinia Virus
  Insert size (bp): 204
  Cloning method: Restriction Enzyme; 5′ cloning site BamHI (not destroyed); 3′ cloning site BamHI (not destroyed)
  Sequencing primers: 5′ Universal T7
Terms and licenses: Academic/Nonprofit Terms; Industry Terms: Not Available to Industry
Depositor comments: Please see the Vaccinia kit page ( https://www.addgene.org/vvorf/ ) for more information. The kit page contains the supplemental VVOrfData spreadsheet, which includes important information about this plasmid. The plasmid and insert names provided here relate only to this library. The name of the ORF (if present) in VACV strain Copenhagen and the name of the ORF (if annotated) in VACV strain WR sequence can be found in VVOrfData spreadsheet. Please note that the amino acid sequence given for each ORF in the spreadsheet may contain some errors. Additionally, changes from the expected sequence may be present in these plasmids. Please see Addgene's quality control sequence and sequencing notes in the VVOrfData spreadsheet before ordering this plasmid.
How to cite: DCT.VV.Orf236 was a gift from Jack Bennink & Jon Yewdell (Addgene plasmid # 12924 ; http://n2t.net/addgene:12924 ; RRID:Addgene_12924)
